>Addgene plasmid #202172 | pL0_EF-act1_full | addgene full sequence | sequence record 405687 | Addgene NGS Result
CATTACTCGCATCCATTCTCAGGCTGTCTCGTCTCGTCTCAGGTCTCAGCTTGCTACTGAGCTTCATAGT
TACAGTTGGTTCTTCAACGTTTGTAGGAGGTGTATTAATCTTTTATAACGCTGCCTTTATATGTTCGCTT
TCTTCCAAGTAGAGAATTAACGGAAATCGTCGTCGGTTGAGAATAACGCAGAAAGTCCTTCGTTGTCGAG
CCGTAAAGCAGCTGGCTGCTCTCATTCTAAAAGTTCACGCTCTGCACGTGCGATAACGAGGGGATACCGT
ATACAATCGTCTTTGTACTGGAAAAGATCTTCTCAAAATGATTGGAAGAAATCGATTTCACATATAAAGG
AGCGTTATAAAAGATTAATACACCGCCTACAAACGTTGAAGAACCAACTGTAACTATGAAGCTCAGTAGC
TTAGAAGCACTTGCGATGAACAATAGAAGGCCCAGACTCATCGTACTCTTCCTTCGAGATCCACATGCTC
TGGAAAGTAGAAAGGGAAGCGAGAATTGACCCTCCAATCCAAACAGAGTACTTGCGTTCCGGAGGAGCAA
CAATCTTGACTTTGATGGAGGCCGCTCGAGACCACCAGGATACATAGATTACCACAACTCCGAGCCCTTC
CACCCACAGAATCAGGGGATAACGCAGGAAAGAACATGTGAGCAAAAGGCCAGCAAAAGGCCAGGAACCG
TAAAAAGGCCGCGTTGCTGGCGTTTTTCCATAGGCTCCGCCCCCCTGACGAGCATCACAAAAATCGACGC
TCAAGTCAGAGGTGGCGAAACCCGACAGGACTATAAAGATACCAGGCGTTTCCCCCTGGAAGCTCCCTCG
TGCGCTCTCCTGTTCCGACCCTGCCGCTTACCGGATACCTGTCCGCCTTTCTCCCTTCGGGAAGCGTGGC
GCTTTCTCATAGCTCACGCTGTAGGTATCTCAGTTCGGTGTAGGTCGTTCGCTCCAAGCTGGGCTGTGTG
CACGAACCCCCCGTTCAGCCCGACCGCTGCGCCTTATCCGGTAACTATCGTCTTGAGTCCAACCCGGTAA
GACACGACTTATCGCCACTGGCAGCAGCCACTGGTAACAGGATTAGCAGAGCGAGGTATGTAGGCGGTGC
TACAGAGTTCTTGAAGTGGTGGCCTAACTACGGCTACACTAGAAGAACAGTATTTGGTATCTGCGCTCTG
CTGAAGCCAGTTACCTTCGGAAAAAGAGTTGGTAGCTCTTGATCCGGCAAACAAACCACCGCTGGTAGCG
GTGGTTTTTTTGTTTGCAAGCAGCAGATTACGCGCAGAAAAAAAGGATCTCAAGAAGATCCTTTGATCTT
TTCTACGGGGTCTGACGCTCAGTGGAACGAAAACTCACGTTAAGGGATTTTGGTCATGCATTCTAGGTGA
TTATTATTTGCCGACTACCTTGGTGATCTCGCCTTTCACGTAGTGGACAAATTCTTCCAACTGATCTGCG
CGCGAGGCCAAGCGATCTTCTTCTTGTCCAAGATAAGCCTGTCTAGCTTCAAGTATGACGGGCTGATACT
GGGCCGGCAGGCGCTCCATTGCCCAGTCGGCAGCGACATCCTTCGGCGCGATTTTGCCGGTTACTGCGCT
GTACCAAATGCGGGACAACGTAAGCACTACATTTCGCTCATCGCCAGCCCAGTCGGGCGGCGAGTTCCAT
AGCGTTAAGGTTTCATTTAGCGCCTCAAATAGATCCTGTTCAGGAACCGGATCAAAGAGTTCCTCCGCCG
CTGGACCTACCAAGGCAACGCTATGTTCTCTTGCTTTTGTCAGCAAGATAGCCAGATCAATGTCGATCGT
GGCTGGCTCGAAGATACCAGCAAGAATGTCATTGCGCTGCCATTCTCCAAATTGCAGTTCGCGCTTAGCT
GGATAACGCCACGGAATGATGTCGTCGTGCACAACAATGGTGACTTCTACAGCGCGGAGAATCTCACTCT
CTCCAGGGGAAGCCGAAGTTTCCAAAAGGTCGTTGATCAAAGCTCGCCGCGTTGTTTCATCAAGCCTTAC
GGTCACCGTAACCAGCAAATCAATATCACTGTGTGGCTTCAGGCCGCCATCCACTGCGGAGCCGTACAAA
TGTACGGCCAGCAACGTCGGTTCGAGATGGCGCTCGATGACGCCAACTACCTCTGATAGTTGAGTCGATA
CTTCGGCGATCACCGCTTCCCTCATGCGAAACGATCCTCATCCTGTCTCTTGATCAGATATTGATCCCCT
GCGCCATCAGATCCTTGGCGGCAAGAAAGCCATCCAGTTTACTTTGCAGGGCTTCCCAACCTTACCAGAG
GGCGCCCCAGCTGGCAATTCCGGTTCGCTTGCTAAGCTTGCATGCCTGCAAGTCGACTCTAGAGGAGCGG
TGATCACAGGCAGCAACGCTCTGTCATCGTTACAATCAACATGCTACCCTCCGCGAGATCATCCGTGTTT
CAAACCCGGCAGCTTAGTTGCCGTTCTTCCGAATAGCATCGGTAACATGAGCAAAGTCTGCCGCCTTACA
ACGGCTCTCCCGCTGACGCCGTCCCGGACTGATGGGCTGCCTGTATCGAGTGGTGATTTTGTGCCGAGCT
Features (pLannotate 1.2.2; 5 found; start..end, strand, type, name):
    424..519     -  CDS            ACT_DICVI: Experimental evidence at transcript level: Swiss-Prot protein existence level 2. Actins are highly conserved proteins that are involved in various types of cell motility and are ubiquitously expressed in all eukaryotic cells. From Dictyocaulus viviparus (Bovine lungworm).
    725..1313    -  rep_origin     ori: high-copy-number ColE1/pMB1/pBR322/pUC origin of replication
   1407..2195    -  CDS            aadA: S3AD_ECOLX - Experimental evidence at protein level: Swiss-Prot protein existence level 1. Mediates bacterial resistance to the antibiotics streptomycin and spectinomycin. From Escherichia coli.
   2227..2343    -  CDS            tnpA (fragment): TN5P_ECOLX - Also known as tnp. Experimental evidence at protein level: Swiss-Prot protein existence level 1. Mediates transposition of transposon Tn5 by a 'cut and paste' mechanism. First, the monomeric transposase binds the 19 bp inverted DNA repeats flanking the transposon. Then, dimerization of the DNA- bound transposase creates a synaptic DNA complex. After nicking of the first DNA strand, excision of the transposon proceeds through a series of intermediates. The transposase then mediates the insertion of the transposon at a new site by strand transfer. The activity of the wild- type tran
   2344..2376    -  misc_feature   MCS (fragment): pUC18/19 multiple cloning site
