[The description below was written by a language model from this plasmid's Addgene catalogue record and pLannotate feature annotations shown in this document.]
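Description:
pL0_EF-act1_full is a Level 0 part plasmid from the universal Loop assembly system, a synthetic biology toolkit for building multi-part constructs in a hierarchical, standardized way. It is built on the small pL0R backbone (the sequenced record is about 2.6 kb) and is maintained in E. coli through a high-copy ColE1/pUC-type origin. Selection relies on aadA, an aminoglycoside adenylyltransferase that confers spectinomycin (and streptomycin) resistance. The feature table also picks up a short Tn5 transposase fragment and a remnant of the pUC18/19 multiple cloning site next to the resistance gene. These appear to be backbone remnants rather than functional elements.

The payload is a 538 bp, unmutated terminator region from the act1 gene (gene 29812) of the diatom Phaeodactylum tricornutum, introduced by Gibson cloning. It is flanked by the E and F overhangs, which in this kind of standardized assembly syntax define the position a part takes in a transcription unit; here that is the terminator slot at the 3' end. The automated annotation reports a short actin-like coding match from a nematode within the insert region. Because actins are highly conserved, this most likely reflects the tail end of the diatom actin coding sequence being included with the "full" terminator fragment, though the record does not state this explicitly. No promoter, coding sequence or reporter is present, since the plasmid is a donor of a single regulatory part. According to the record, its use is to be combined with other Level 0 parts to build Level 1 constructs, presumably for expression in P. tricornutum given the terminator's origin.
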