Addgene plasmid #202172: pL0_EF-act1_full
Purpose: Level 0 plasmid containing a terminator sequence from gene 29812 from Phaeodactylum tricornutum with EF overhangs used to build a level 1 construct.
Depositing lab: Christopher Dupont. Depositing organization: J. Craig Venter Institute (JCVI). Publication: Universal loop assembly: open, efficient and cross-kingdom DNA fabrication. Pollak B, Matute T, Nunez I, Cerda A, Lopez C, Vargas V, Kan A, Bielinski V, von Dassow P, Dupont CL, Federici F. Synth Biol (Oxf). 2020;5(1):ysaa001. doi: 10.1093/synbio/ysaa001. Epub 2020 Feb 5. PubMed 32161816.
Backbone
  Vector backbone: pL0R
  Vector type: Synthetic Biology
Growth in bacteria
  Bacterial resistance: Spectinomycin, 50 μg/mL
  Growth temperature: 37°C
  Growth strain: DH5alpha
  Copy number: High Copy
Gene/Insert
  Gene/Insert name: act1 full terminator
  Species: Phaeodactylum tricornutum
  Insert size (bp): 538
  Mutation: None
  Cloning method: Gibson Cloning
How to cite: pL0_EF-act1_full was a gift from Christopher Dupont (Addgene plasmid # 202172 ; http://n2t.net/addgene:202172 ; RRID:Addgene_202172)
